>Addgene plasmid #89835 | pLPCX2-HA-GATA3 FL | addgene full sequence | sequence record 190135 | Addgene NGS Result
CGTTACATAACTTACGGTAAATGGCCCGCCTGGCTGACCGCCCAACGACCCCCGCCCATTGACGTCAATA
ATGACGTATGTTCCCATAGTAACGCCAATAGGGACTTTCCATTGACGTCAATGGGTGGAGTATTTACGGT
AAACTGCCCACTTGGCAGTACATCAAGTGTATCATATGCCAAGTACGCCCCCTATTGACGTCAATGACGG
TAAATGGCCCGCCTGGCATTATGCCCAGTACATGACCTTATGGGACTTTCCTACTTGGCAGTACATCTAC
GTATTAGTCATCGCTATTACCATGGTGATGCGGTTTTGGCAGTACATCAATGGGCGTGGATAGCGGTTTG
ACTCACGGGGATTTCCAAGTCTCCACCCCATTGACGTCAATGGGAGTTTGTTTTGGCACCAAAATCAACG
GGACTTTCCAAAATGTCGTAACAACTCCGCCCCATTGACGCAAATGGGCGGTAGGCGTGTACGGTGGGAG
GTCTATATAAGCAGAGCTGGTTTAGTGAACCGTCAGATCCGCTAGCGCTACCGGACTCAGATCTATGGAC
TACCCTTATGATGTGCCGGATTATGCCGAGGTGACTGCGGACCAGCCGCGCTGGGTGAGCCACCATCACC
CCGCGGTCCTCAACGGTCAGCACCCAGACACGCACCACCCGGGCCTCGGCCATTCGTACATGGAAGCTCA
GTATCCGCTGACGGAAGAGGTGGACGTACTTTTTAACATCGATGGTCAAGGCAACCACGTCCCGTCCTAC
TACGGAAACTCCGTCAGGGCTACGGTGCAGAGGTATCCTCCGACCCACCACGGGAGCCAGGTATGCCGCC
CGCCTCTGCTGCACGGATCTCTGCCCTGGCTGGATGGCGGCAAAGCCCTGAGCAGCCACCACACCGCCTC
GCCCTGGAACCTCAGCCCCTTCTCCAAGACGTCCATCCACCACGGCTCTCCGGGGCCTCTGTCCGTTTAC
CCTCCGGCTTCATCCTCTTCTCTGGCGGCCGGCCACTCCAGTCCTCATCTCTTCACCTTCCCGCCCACCC
CGCCGAAAGACGTCTCCCCAGACCCGTCGCTGTCCACCCCGGGATCCGCCGGGTCGGCCAGGCAAGATGA
GAAAGAGTGCCTCAAGTATCAGGTGCAGCTGCCAGATAGCATGAAGCTGGAGACGTCTCACTCTCGAGGC
AGCATGACCACCCTGGGTGGGGCCTCATCCTCAGCCCACCACCCCATTACCACCTATCCGCCCTATGTGC
CCGAGTACAGCTCTGGACTCTTCCCACCCAGCAGCCTGCTGGGAGGATCCCCTACCGGGTTCGGATGTAA
GTCGAGGCCCAAGGCACGATCCAGCACAGAAGGCAGGGAGTGTGTGAACTGCGGGGCAACCTCTACCCCA
CTGTGGCGGCGAGATGGTACCGGGCACTACCTTTGCAATGCCTGCGGACTCTACCATAAAATGAATGGGC
AGAACCGGCCCCTTATCAAGCCCAAGCGAAGGCTGTCGGCAGCAAGGAGAGCAGGGACATCCTGCGCGAA
CTGTCAGACCACCACCACCACCCTCTGGAGGAGGAACGCTAATGGGGACCCGGTCTGCAATGCCTGTGGG
CTGTACTACAAGCTTCATAATATTAACAGACCCCTGACTATGAAGAAAGAAGGCATCCAGACCCGAAACC
GGAAGATGTCTAGCAAATCGAAAAAGTGCAAAAAGGTGCATGACGCGCTGGAGGACTTCCCCAAGAGCAG
CTCCTTCAACCCGGCCGCTCTCTCCAGACACATGTCATCCCTGAGCCACATCTCTCCCTTCAGCCACTCC
AGCCACATGCTGACCACACCGACGCCCATGCATCCGCCCTCCGGCCTCTCCTTCGGACCTCACCACCCTT
CCAGCATGGTCACCGCCATGGGTAGAATTCGTTAGGCCATTAAGGCCTGTCGACAAGCGGCCGCCTCGGC
CAAACATCGATAAAATAAAAGATTTTATTTAGTCTCCAGAAAAAGGGGGGAATGAAAGACCCCACCTGTA
GGTTTGGCAAGCTAGCTTAAGTAACGCCATTTTGCAAGGCATGGAAAAATACATAACTGAGAATAGAGAA
GTTCAGATCAAGGTCAGGAACAGATGGAACAGCTGAATATGGGCCAAACAGGATATCTGTGGTAAGCAGT
TCCTGCCCCGGCTCAGGGCCAAGAACAGATGGAACAGCTGAATATGGGCCAAACAGGATATCTGTGGTAA
GCAGTTCCTGCCCCGGCTCAGGGCCAAGAACAGATGGTCCCCAGATGCGGTCCAGCCCTCAGCAGTTTCT
AGAGAACCATCAGATGTTTCCAGGGTGCCCCAAGGACCTGAAATGACCCTGTGCCTTATTTGAACTAACC
AATCAGTTCGCTTCTCGCTTCTGTTCGCGCGCTTCTGCTCCCCGAGCTCAATAAAAGAGCCCACAACCCC
TCACTCGGGGCGCCAGTCCTCCGATTGACTGAGTCGCCCGGGTACCCGTGTATCCAATAAACCCTCTTGC
AGTTGCATCCGACTTGTGGTCTCGCTGTTCCTTGGGAGGGTCTCCTCTGAGTGATTGACTACCCGTCAGC
GGGGGTCTTTCATTTGGGGGCTCGTCCGGGATCGGGAGACCCCTGCCCAGGGACCACCGACCCACCACCG
GGAGGTAAGCTGGCTGCCTCGCGCGTTTCGGTGATGACGGTGAAAACCTCTGACACATGCAGCTCCCGGA
GACGGTCACAGCTTGTCTGTAAGCGGATGCCGGGAGCAGACAAGCCCGTCAGGGCGCGTCAGCGGGTGTT
GGCGGGTGTCGGGGCGCAGCCATGACCCAGTCACGTAGCGATAGCGGAGTGTACTGATAACTTCGTATAA
TGTATGCTATACGAAGTTATTAGGTCTGAAGAGGAGTTTACGTCCAGCCAAGCTAGGGCCGCGATCCGGA
ACCCTTAATATAACTTCGTATAATGTATGCTATACGAAGTTATCAGTACTGGCTTAACTATGCGGCATCA
GAGCAGATTGTACTGAGAGTGCACCATATGCGGTGTGAAATACCGCACAGATGCGTAAGGAGAAAATACC
GCATCAGGCGCTCTTCCGCTTCCTCGCTCACTGACTCGCTGCGCTCGGTCGTTCGGCTGCGGCGAGCGGT
ATCAGCTCACTCAAAGGCGGTAATACGGTTATCCACAGAATCAGGGGATAACGCAGGAAAGAACATGTGA
GCAAAAGGCCAGCAAAAGGCCAGGAACCGTAAAAAGGCCGCGTTGCTGGCGTTTTTCCATAGGCTCCGCC
CCCCTGACGAGCATCACAAAAATCGACGCTCAAGTCAGAGGTGGCGAAACCCGACAGGACTATAAAGATA
CCAGGCGTTTCCCCCTGGAAGCTCCCTCGTGCGCTCTCCTGTTCCGACCCTGCCGCTTACCGGATACCTG
TCCGCCTTTCTCCCTTCGGGAAGCGTGGCGCTTTCTCATAGCTCACGCTGTAGGTATCTCAGTTCGGTGT
AGGTCGTTCGCTCCAAGCTGGGCTGTGTGCACGAACCCCCCGTTCAGCCCGACCGCTGCGCCTTATCCGG
TAACTATCGTCTTGAGTCCAACCCGGTAAGACACGACTTATCGCCACTGGCAGCAGCCACTGGTAACAGG
ATTAGCAGAGCGAGGTATGTAGGCGGTGCTACAGAGTTCTTGAAGTGGTGGCCTAACTACGGCTACACTA
GAAGGACAGTATTTGGTATCTGCGCTCTGCTGAAGCCAGTTACCTTCGGAAAAAGAGTTGGTAGCTCTTG
ATCCGGCAAACAAACCACCGCTGGTAGCGGTGGTTTTTTTGTTTGCAAGCAGCAGATTACGCGCAGAAAA
AAAGGATCTCAAGAAGATCCTTTGATCTTTTCTACGGGGTCTGACGCTCAGTGGAACGAAAACTCACGTT
AAGGGATTTTGGTCATGAGATTATCAAAAAGGATCTTCACCTAGATCCTTTTAAATTAAAAATGAAGTTT
TAAATCAATCTAAAGTATATATGAGTAAACTTGGTCTGACAGTTACCAATGCTTAATCAGTGAGGCACCT
ATCTCAGCGATCTGTCTATTTCGTTCATCCATAGTTGCCTGACTCCCCGTCGTGTAGATAACTACGATAC
GGGAGGGCTTACCATCTGGCCCCAGTGCTGCAATGATACCGCGAGACCCACGCTCACCGGCTCCAGATTT
ATCAGCAATAAACCAGCCAGCCGGAAGGGCCGAGCGCAGAAGTGGTCCTGCAACTTTATCCGCCTCCATC
CAGTCTATTAATTGTTGCCGGGAAGCTAGAGTAAGTAGTTCGCCAGTTAATAGTTTGCGCAACGTTGTTG
CCATTGCTGCAGGCATCGTGGTGTCACGCTCGTCGTTTGGTATGGCTTCATTCAGCTCCGGTTCCCAACG
ATCAAGGCGAGTTACATGATCCCCCATGTTGTGCAAAAAAGCGGTTAGCTCCTTCGGTCCTCCGATCGTT
GTCAGAAGTAAGTTGGCCGCAGTGTTATCACTCATGGTTATGGCAGCACTGCATAATTCTCTTACTGTCA
TGCCATCCGTAAGATGCTTTTCTGTGACTGGTGAGTACTCAACCAAGTCATTCTGAGAATAGTGTATGCG
GCGACCGAGTTGCTCTTGCCCGGCGTCAACACGGGATAATACCGCGCCACATAGCAGAACTTTAAAAGTG
CTCATCATTGGAAAACGTTCTTCGGGGCGAAAACTCTCAAGGATCTTACCGCTGTTGAGATCCAGTTCGA
TGTAACCCACTCGTGCACCCAACTGATCTTCAGCATCTTTTACTTTCACCAGCGTTTCTGGGTGAGCAAA
AACAGGAAGGCAAAATGCCGCAAAAAAGGGAATAAGGGCGACACGGAAATGTTGAATACTCATACTCTTC
CTTTTTCAATATTATTGAAGCATTTATCAGGGTTATTGTCTCATGAGCGGATACATATTTGAATGTATTT
AGAAAAATAAACAAATAGGGGTTCCGCGCACATTTCCCCGAAAAGTGCCACCTGACGTCTAAGAAACCAT
TATTATCATGACATTAACCTATAAAAATAGGCGTATCACGAGGCCCTTTCGTCTTCAAGAATTGCTAGCA
ATTGCTAGCAATTGCTAGCAATTCATACCAGATCACCGAAAACTGTCCTCCAAATGTGTCCCCCTCACAC
TCCCAAATTCGCGGGCTTCTGCCTCTTAGACCACTCTACCCTATTCCCCACACTCACCGGAGCCAAAGCC
GCGGCCCTTCCGTTTCTTTGCTTTTGAAAGACCCCACCCGTAGGTGGCAAGCTAGCTTAAGTAACGCCAC
TTTGCAAGGCATGGAAAAATACATAACTGAGAATAGAAAAGTTCAGATCAAGGTCAGGAACAAAGAAACA
GCTGAATACCAAACAGGATATCTGTGGTAAGCGGTTCCTGCCCCGGCTCAGGGCCAAGAACAGATGAGAC
AGCTGAGTGATGGGCCAAACAGGATATCTGTGGTAAGCAGTTCCTGCCCCGGCTCGGGGCCAAGAACAGA
TGGTCCCCAGATGCGGTCCAGCCCTCAGCAGTTTCTAGTGAATCATCAGATGTTTCCAGGGTGCCCCAAG
GACCTGAAAATGACCCTGTACCTTATTTGAACTAACCAATCAGTTCGCTTCTCGCTTCTGTTCGCGCGCT
TCCGCTCTCCGAGCTCAATAAAAGAGCCCACAACCCCTCACTCGGCGCGCCAGTCTTCCGATAGACTGCG
TCGCCCGGGTACCCGTATTCCCAATAAAGCCTCTTGCTGTTTGCATCCGAATCGTGGTCTCGCTGTTCCT
TGGGAGGGTCTCCTCTGAGTGATTGACTACCCACGACGGGGGTCTTTCATTTGGGGGCTCGTCCGGGATT
TGGAGACCCCTGCCCAGGGACCACCGACCCACCACCGGGAGGTAAGCTGGCCAGCAACTTATCTGTGTCT
GTCCGATTGTCTAGTGTCTATGTTTGATGTTATGCGCCTGCGTCTGTACTAGTTAGCTAACTAGCTCTGT
ATCTGGCGGACCCGTGGTGGAACTGACGAGTTCTGAACACCCGGCCGCAACCCTGGGAGACGTCCCAGGG
ACTTTGGGGGCCGTTTTTGTGGCCCGACCTGAGGAAGGGAGTCGATGTGGAATCCGACCCCGTCAGGATA
TGTGGTTCTGGTAGGAGACGAGAACCTAAAACAGTTCCCGCCTCCGTCTGAATTTTTGCTTTCGGTTTGG
AACCGAAGCCGCGCGTCTTGTCTGCTGCAGCGCTGCAGCATCGTTCTGTGTTGTCTCTGTCTGACTGTGT
TTCTGTATTTGTCTGAAAATTAGGGCCAGACTGTTACCACTCCCTTAAGTTTGACCTTAGGTCACTGGAA
AGATGTCGAGCGGATCGCTCACAACCAGTCGGTAGATGTCAAGAAGAGACGTTGGGTTACCTTCTGCTCT
GCAGAATGGCCAACCTTTAACGTCGGATGGCCGCGAGACGGCACCTTTAACCGAGACCTCATCACCCAGG
TTAAGATCAAGGTCTTTTCACCTGGCCCGCATGGACACCCAGACCAGGTCCCCTACATCGTGACCTGGGA
AGCCTTGGCTTTTGACCCCCCTCCCTGGGTCAAGCCCTTTGTACACCCTAAGCCTCCGCCTCCTCTTCCT
CCATCCGCCCCGTCTCTCCCCCTTGAACCTCCTCGTTCGACCCCGCCTCGATCCTCCCTTTATCCAGCCC
TCACTCCTTCTCTAGGCGCCGGAATGATCCCCCGGGCTGCAGGTCGGCCGCCACGACCGGTGCCGCCACC
ATCCCCTGACCCACGCCCCTGACCCCTCACAAGGAGACGACCTTCCATGACCGAGTACAAGCCCACGGTG
CGCCTCGCCACCCGCGACGACGTCCCCCGGGCCGTACGCACCCTCGCCGCCGCGTTCGCCGACTACCCCG
CCACGCGCCACACCGTCGACCCGGACCGCCACATCGAGCGGGTCACCGAGCTGCAAGAACTCTTCCTCAC
GCGCGTCGGGCTCGACATCGGCAAGGTGTGGGTCGCGGACGACGGCGCCGCGGTGGCGGTCTGGACCACG
CCGGAGAGCGTCGAAGCGGGGGCGGTGTTCGCCGAGATCGGCCCGCGCATGGCCGAGTTGAGCGGTTCCC
GGCTGGCCGCGCAGCAACAGATGGAAGGCCTCCTGGCGCCGCACCGGCCCAAGGAGCCCGCGTGGTTCCT
GGCCACCGTCGGCGTCTCGCCCGACCACCAGGGCAAGGGTCTGGGCAGCGCCGTCGTGCTCCCCGGAGTG
GAGGCGGCCGAGCGCGCCGGGGTGCCCGCCTTCCTGGAGACCTCCGCGCCCCGCAACCTCCCCTTCTACG
AGCGGCTCGGCTTCACCGTCACCGCCGACGTCGAGGTGCCCGAAGGACCGCGCACCTGGTGCATGACCCG
CAAGCCCGGTGCCTGACGCCCGCCCCACGACCCGCAGCGCCCGACCGAAAGGAGCGCACGACCCCATGGC
TCCGACCGAAGCCACCCGGGGCGGCCCCGCCGACCCCGCACCCGCCCCCGAGGCCCACCGACTCTAGTAA
TAGTAATCAATTACGGGGTCATTAGTTCATAGCCCATATATGGAGTTCCG
Features (pLannotate 1.2.2; 23 found; start..end, strand, type, name):
      1..304     +  enhancer       CMV enhancer: human cytomegalovirus immediate early enhancer
    305..508     +  promoter       CMV promoter: human cytomegalovirus (CMV) immediate early promoter
    531..554     +  misc_feature   MCS (fragment): multiple cloning site
    588..1913    +  CDS            Gata3: GATA3_MOUSE - Also known as Gata-3. Experimental evidence at protein level: Swiss-Prot protein existence level 1. Transcriptional activator which binds to the enhancer of the T-cell receptor alpha and delta genes. Binds to the consensus sequence 5'-AGATAG-3'. Required for the T-helper 2 (Th2) differentiation process following immune and inflammatory responses. From Mus musculus (Mouse).
   2011..2604    +  LTR            LTR: long terminal repeat from Moloney murine leukemia virus
   2673..2713    +  CDS            rop (fragment): Rop protein, which maintains plasmids at low copy number; rop
   2815..2853    +  misc_feature   bom (fragment): basis of mobility region from pBR322
   2857..2890    -  protein_bind   loxP: Cre-mediated recombination occurs in the 8-bp core sequence (GCATACAT). Cre recombinase
   2950..2983    -  protein_bind   loxP: Cre-mediated recombination occurs in the 8-bp core sequence (GCATACAT). Cre recombinase
   2987..3088    +  misc_feature   bom (fragment): basis of mobility region from pBR322
   3274..3862    -  rep_origin     ori: high-copy-number ColE1/pMB1/pBR322/pUC origin of replication
   4033..4893    -  CDS            AmpR: β-lactamase; bla; confers resistance to ampicillin, carbenicillin, and related antibiotics
   4894..4998    -  promoter       AmpR promoter: bla
   5275..5382    +  LTR            3' LTR (ΔU3) (fragment): self-inactivating 3' long terminal repeat (LTR) from Moloney murine leukemia virus
   5399..5456    +  LTR            LTR (fragment): long terminal repeat from Moloney murine leukemia virus
   5470..5533    +  LTR            LTR (fragment): long terminal repeat from Moloney murine leukemia virus
   5686..5861    +  LTR            5' LTR (truncated): truncated long terminal repeat from Moloney murine sarcoma virus
   5983..6257    +  misc_feature   MESV Ψ (fragment): packaging signal of murine embryonic stem cell virus
   6324..6740    +  CDS            gag (truncated): truncated Moloney murine leukemia virus (MMLV) gag gene lacking the start codon
   6746..6763    +  misc_feature   MCS (fragment): pBluescript multiple cloning site
   6837..7436    +  CDS            PuroR: puromycin N-acetyltransferase; pac from Streptomyces alboniger; confers resistance to puromycin
   7486..7551    +  CDS            dmpM (fragment): DMPM_STRAD - Protein inferred from homology: Swiss-Prot protein existence level 3. From Streptomyces alboniger.
   7558..7610    +  enhancer       CMV enhancer (fragment): human cytomegalovirus immediate early enhancer
