[The description below was written by a language model from this plasmid's Addgene catalogue record and pLannotate feature annotations shown in this document.]
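Description:
pLPCX2-HA-GATA3 FL is a gammaretroviral (Moloney murine leukemia virus-type) expression vector for producing full-length mouse GATA3 in mammalian cells. The catalogue lists the backbone as Clontech pLNCX2, but the plasmid name, the recorded puromycin marker and the annotated PuroR gene point to a puromycin-selectable version of this vector family rather than a neomycin one. The sequenced record is 7,610 nt. In bacteria it is maintained through a ColE1/pUC-type origin and an ampicillin resistance gene (AmpR with its bla promoter). The record describes it as low copy and grown in a recombination-deficient strain, as is common for plasmids carrying repeated LTRs.

The proviral region runs from a 5′ LTR (annotated as several MoMuLV/MoMSV fragments) through a Ψ packaging signal and a truncated, start-codon-less gag segment that extends the packaging signal. Next come the puromycin N-acetyltransferase gene, which in this layout is presumably driven by the 5′ LTR, and an internal CMV immediate-early enhancer/promoter. The CMV promoter drives the roughly 1.3 kb Gata3 coding sequence, cloned between BglII and EcoRI sites with an N-terminal HA epitope tag for detection, and is followed by the 3′ LTR. The HA tag itself is not separately annotated in the feature table. Two loxP sites are also annotated in the bacterial backbone between pBR322 bom fragments, and the record does not explain their purpose.

When supplied with gag, pol and env from a packaging cell line, the transcript is packaged into retroviral particles. These integrate into dividing target cells and allow puromycin selection of stable HA-GATA3 expressers. The associated work concerns GATA3's effects on Smad4-mediated fascin expression and breast cancer cell invasion.
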