Addgene plasmid #89835: pLPCX2-HA-GATA3 FL
Purpose: Express GATA3 in mammalian cells
Depositing lab: Shengyu Yang. Depositing organization: H. Lee Moffitt Cancer Center and Research Institute. Publication: GATA3 transcription factor abrogates Smad4 transcription factor-mediated fascin overexpression, invadopodium formation, and breast cancer cell invasion. Sun J, He H, Pillai S, Xiong Y, Challa S, Xu L, Chellappan S, Yang S. J Biol Chem. 2013 Dec 27;288(52):36971-82. doi: 10.1074/jbc.M113.506535. Epub 2013 Nov 14. PubMed 24235142.
Backbone
  Vector backbone: pLNCX2
  Backbone manufacturer: Clontech
  Backbone size w/o insert (bp): 6100
  Vector type: Retroviral
  Selectable markers: Puromycin
Growth in bacteria
  Bacterial resistance: Ampicillin, 100 μg/mL
  Growth temperature: 37°C
  Growth strain: NEB Stable
  Copy number: Low Copy
Gene/Insert
  Gene/Insert name: Gata3
  Species: M. musculus (mouse)
  Insert size (bp): 1300
  GenBank ID: NM_008091.3
  Entrez Gene: Gata3 (a.k.a. Gata-3, jal)
  Promoter: CMV
  Tag / fusion protein: HA (N terminal on insert)
  Cloning method: Restriction Enzyme; 5′ cloning site BglII (not destroyed); 3′ cloning site EcoRI (not destroyed)
  Sequencing primers: 5′ AAA AGATCT ATG GAC TACCCTTATGATGTGCCGGATTATGCC gaggtgactgcggaccag; 3′ AAA GAATTC T acccatggcggtgaccatgctg
Terms and licenses: Academic/Nonprofit Terms; Industry Terms: Not Available to Industry
How to cite: pLPCX2-HA-GATA3 FL was a gift from Shengyu Yang (Addgene plasmid # 89835 ; http://n2t.net/addgene:89835 ; RRID:Addgene_89835)
